>Addgene plasmid #140873 | nls-transposase-nls-pA in pT3TS-Dest | depositor full sequence | sequence record 274127 | nls-transposase-nls-pA in pT3TS-Dest sequence 5803 bps
ATGAGTATTCAACATTTCCGTGTCGCCCTTATTCCCTTTTTTGCGGCATTTTGCCTTCCTGTTTTTGCTC
ACCCAGAAACGCTGGTGAAAGTAAAAGATGCTGAAGATCAGTTGGGTGCACGAGTGGGTTACATCGAACT
GGATCTCAACAGCGGTAAGATCCTTGAGAGTTTTCGCCCCGAAGAACGTTTTCCAATGATGAGCACTTTT
AAAGTTCTGCTATGTGGCGCGGTATTATCCCGTATTGACGCCGGGCAAGAGCAACTCGGTCGCCGCATAC
ACTATTCTCAGAATGACTTGGTTGAGTACTCACCAGTCACAGAAAAGCATCTTACGGATGGCATGACAGT
AAGAGAATTATGCAGTGCTGCCATAACCATGAGTGATAACACTGCGGCCAACTTACTTCTGACAACGATC
GGAGGACCGAAGGAGCTAACCGCTTTTTTGCACAACATGGGGGATCATGTAACTCGCCTTGATCGTTGGG
AACCGGAGCTGAATGAAGCCATACCAAACGACGAGCGTGACACCACGATGCCTGTAGCAATGGCAACAAC
GTTGCGCAAACTATTAACTGGCGAACTACTTACTCTAGCTTCCCGGCAACAATTAATAGACTGGATGGAG
GCGGATAAAGTTGCAGGACCACTTCTGCGCTCGGCCCTTCCGGCTGGCTGGTTTATTGCTGATAAATCTG
GAGCCGGTGAGCGTGGGTCTCGCGGTATCATTGCAGCACTGGGGCCAGATGGTAAGCCCTCCCGTATCGT
AGTTATCTACACGACGGGGAGTCAGGCAACTATGGATGAACGAAATAGACAGATCGCTGAGATAGGTGCC
TCACTGATTAAGCATTGGTAACTGTCAGACCAAGTTTACTCATATATACTTTAGATTGATTTAAAACTTC
ATTTTTAATTTAAAAGGATCTAGGTGAAGATCCTTTTTGATAATCTCATGACCAAAATCCCTTAACGTGA
GTTTTCGTTCCACTGAGCGTCAGACCCCGTAGAAAAGATCAAAGGATCTTCTTGAGATCCTTTTTTTCTG
CGCGTAATCTGCTGCTTGCAAACAAAAAAACCACCGCTACCAGCGGTGGTTTGTTTGCCGGATCAAGAGC
TACCAACTCTTTTTCCGAAGGTAACTGGCTTCAGCAGAGCGCAGATACCAAATACTGTCCTTCTAGTGTA
GCCGTAGTTAGGCCACCACTTCAAGAACTCTGTAGCACCGCCTACATACCTCGCTCTGCTAATCCTGTTA
CCAGTGGCTGCTGCCAGTGGCGATAAGTCGTGTCTTACCGGGTTGGACTCAAGACGATAGTTACCGGATA
AGGCGCAGCGGTCGGGCTGAACGGGGGGTTCGTGCACACAGCCCAGCTTGGAGCGAACGACCTACACCGA
ACTGAGATACCTACAGCGTGAGCTATGAGAAAGCGCCACGCTTCCCGAAGGGAGAAAGGCGGACAGGTAT
CCGGTAAGCGGCAGGGTCGGAACAGGAGAGCGCACGAGGGAGCTTCCAGGGGGAAACGCCTGGTATCTTT
ATAGTCCTGTCGGGTTTCGCCACCTCTGACTTGAGCGTCGATTTTTGTGATGCTCGTCAGGGGGGCGGAG
CCTATGGAAAAACGCCAGCAACGCGGCCTTTTTACGGTTCCTGGCCTTTTGCTGGCCTTTTGCTCACATG
TTCTTTCCTGCGTTATCCCCTGATTCTGTGGATAACCGTATTACCGCCTTTGAGTGAGCTGATACCGCTC
GCCGCAGCCGAACGACCGAGCGCAGCGAGTCAGTGAGCGAGGAAGCGGAAGAGCGCCCAATACGCAAACC
GCCTCTCCCCGCGCGTTGGCCGATTCATTAATGCAGCTGGCACGACAGGTTTCCCGACTGGAAAGCGGGC
AGTGAGCGCAACGCAATTAATGTGAGTTAGCTCACTCATTAGGCACCCCAGGCTTTACACTTTATGCTTC
CGGCTCGTATGTTGTGTGGAATTGTGAGCGGATAACAATTTCACACAGGAAACAGCTATGACCATGATTA
CGCCAAGCTCGAAATTAACCCTCACTAAAGGGAACAAAAGCTGGAGCTAAGCTTGCTTGTTCTTTTTGCA
GAAGCTCAGAATAAACGCTCAACTTTGGCAGATCTCAAGTTTGTACAAAAAAGCAGGCTGCCACCATGGC
TTCTCCACCTAAGAAGAAGAGAAAGGTGGAAGAGGTGTGCGACTCTTCCGCCGCAGCTTCATCTACCGTC
CAGAACCAGCCTCAGGACCAAGAGCACCCCTGGCCATATCTGAGAGAGTTCTTCTCCCTGAGCGGAGTGA
ATAAGGACTCATTTAAAATGAAGTGTGTGCTGTGTCTTCCACTCAACAAAGAGATTAGCGCGTTTAAATC
CTCACCCTCGAACCTGAGGAAGCACATTGAGCGTATGCACCCTAACTACCTGAAAAATTACTCCAAGCTG
ACCGCCCAGAAGAGAAAGATAGGCACTAGTACTCACGCATCCAGCAGTAAGCAGTTGAAAGTAGACTCAG
TGTTCCCTGTTAAGCATGTGTCCCCTGTAACAGTTAACAAGGCTATTCTCCGGTACATTATCCAAGGTCT
GCACCCGTTCAGCACCGTCGACCTACCCTCCTTCAAGGAGCTGATTAGTACGCTTCAGCCTGGAATTAGT
GTGATTACTCGCCCTACTCTGAGAAGCAAAATCGCAGAAGCGGCGCTGATCATGAAACAGAAAGTGACTG
CTGCAATGAGCGAGGTGGAATGGATCGCGACGACAACCGACTGTTGGACAGCACGTAGGAAGTCCTTTAT
AGGCGTCACTGCCCACTGGATTAACCCCGGTTCACTGGAGCGACACTCAGCAGCCCTGGCCTGCAAACGC
CTTATGGGATCTCACACTTTTGAGGTGTTAGCGTCTGCTATGAACGACATCCACTCGGAATACGAAATTA
GGGACAAGGTGGTCTGTACCACAACAGACTCTGGATCTAACTTTATGAAAGCGTTTCGCGTTTTTGGCGT
GGAGAACAATGATATCGAAACGGAGGCCAGACGCTGTGAGTCAGACGACACTGACAGCGAAGGCTGCGGC
GAAGGTTCAGACGGCGTCGAATTTCAGGACGCGAGTCGCGTTCTCGACCAGGATGATGGATTTGAATTTC
AGTTACCAAAGCACCAGAAGTGTGCCTGTCATCTTCTAAACCTCGTCTCTTCGGTCGACGCACAAAAAGC
TCTGTCCAACGAGCATTACAAGAAGCTCTACCGGTCTGTCTTCGGCAAGTGTCAGGCCCTTTGGAACAAG
TCCTCCAGATCCGCTCTCGCCGCAGAGGCGGTAGAGAGTGAGTCCAGACTTCAGCTGCTGAGACCTAATC
AGACACGCTGGAACAGCACTTTCATGGCAGTGGACCGAATCTTACAAATCTGTAAAGAAGCCGGTGAGGG
CGCTCTCCGCAACATCTGTACATCACTGGAAGTCCCTATGTTTAACCCAGCTGAGATGCTCTTCTTGACA
GAGTGGGCTAACACTATGCGGCCAGTCGCTAAAGTCCTCGACATCCTTCAGGCCGAAACCAATACACAGT
TAGGCTGGCTCCTTCCAAGCGTGCACCAACTCAGTCTGAAGCTCCAAAGACTGCATCATAGTCTGCGGTA
CTGCGATCCCCTCGTGGATGCTCTGCAGCAGGGAATCCAGACTCGGTTCAAACACATGTTCGAAGACCCT
GAGATTATCGCTGCAGCCATCCTTCTCCCAAAATTTCGAACCTCGTGGACAAACGATGAGACCATTATTA
AGCGCGGCATGGATTATATCCGCGTCCACCTTGAACCCCTGGACCACAAAAAAGAGCTGGCTAATTCAAG
TAGTGACGATGAGGATTTCTTTGCCAGCTTGAAGCCGACGACACACGAGGCCTCAAAGGAGCTGGACGGT
TACCTGGCCTGCGTCAGCGATACAAGGGAGTCACTGTTGACCTTCCCTGCAATCTGTTCGCTGTCGATCA
AGACAAACACTCCCTTGCCTGCTAGTGCAGCGTGTGAGAGACTCTTTAGCACAGCAGGACTCCTGTTCAG
CCCTAAGAGAGCAAGGCTTGATACCAACAACTTTGAGAACCAGTTGCTTCTGAAACTGAATTTACGATTT
TACAACTTCGAGCCTAAGAAGAAGAGAAAGGTGTAAGGATCCCAGACATGATAAGATACATTGATGAGTT
TGGACAAACCACAACTAGAATGCAGTGAAAAAAATGCTTTATTTGTGAAATTTGTGATGCTATTGCTTTA
TTTGTAACCATTATAAGCTGCAATAAACAAGTTAACAACAACAATTGCATTCATTTTATGTTTCAGGTTC
AGGGGGAGGTGTGGGAGGTTTTTTCGGTTACCACTAAACCAGCCTCAAGAACACCCGAATGGAGTCTCTA
AGCTACATAATACCAACTTACACTTTACAAAATGTTGTCCCCCAAAATGTAGCCATTCGTATCTGCTCCT
AATAAAAAGAAAGTTTCTTCACATTCTAAAAAAAAAAAAAAAAAAAAAAAAAAAAACCCCCCCCCCCCCC
GTCGACCCAGCTTTCTTGTACAAAGTGGGGGATCCAGACATGATAAGATACATTGATGAGTTTGGACAAA
CCACAACTAGAATGCAGTGAAAAAAATGCTTTATTTGTGAAATTTGTGATGCTATTGCTTTATTTGTAAC
CATTATAAGCTGCAATAAACAAGTTAACAACAACAATTGCATTCATTTTATGTTTCAGGTTCAGGGGGAG
GTGTGGGAGGTTTTTTCCAACTTTATTATACATAGTTGCTCGAGCGGATCTGGTTACCACTAAACCAGCC
TCAAGAACACCCGAATGGAGTCTCTAAGCTACATAATACCAACTTACACTTTACAAAATGTTGTCCCCCA
AAATGTAGCCATTCGTATCTGCTCCTAATAAAAAGAAAGTTTCTTCACATTCTAAAAAAAAAAAAAAAAA
AAAAAAAAAAAACCCCCCCCCCCCCCTGCAGGGCCAAGTCGGCCTCTAGAGGTACCCAATTCGCCCTATA
GTGAGTCGTATTACAATTCACTGGCCGTCGTTTTACAACGTCGTGACTGGGAAAACCCTGGCGTTACCCA
ACTTAATCGCCTTGCAGCACATCCCCCTTTCGCCAGCTGGCGTAATAGCGAAGAGGCCCGCACCGATCGC
CCTTCCCAACAGTTGCGCAGCCTGAATGGCGAATGGAAATTGTAAGCGTTAATATTTTGTTAAAATTCGC
GTTAAATTTTTGTTAAATCAGCTCATTTTTTAACCAATAGGCCGAAATCGGCAAAATCCCTTATAAATCA
AAAGAATAGACCGAGATAGGGT
[37 nt withheld, positions 5343-5379]
AAAGAACGTGGACTCCAACGTCAAAGG
[49 nt withheld, positions 5407-5455]
T
[91 nt withheld, positions 5457-5547]
G
[124 nt withheld, positions 5549-5672]
CAGGTGGCACTTTTCGGGGAAATGTGCGCGGAACCCCTATTTGTTTATTTTTCTAAATACATTCAAATAT
GTATCCGCTCATGAGACAATAACCCTGATAAATGCTTCAATAATATTGAAAAAGGAAGAGT
Features (pLannotate 1.2.2; 19 found; start..end, strand, type, name):
      1..861     +  CDS            AmpR: β-lactamase; bla; confers resistance to ampicillin, carbenicillin, and related antibiotics
   1032..1620    +  rep_origin     ori: high-copy-number ColE1/pMB1/pBR322/pUC origin of replication
   1803..1895    +  CDS            lacI (fragment): lac repressor; lacI; The lac repressor binds to the lac operator to inhibit transcription in E. coli. This inhibition can be relieved by adding lactose or isopropyl-β-D-thiogalactopyranoside (IPTG).
   1908..1929    +  protein_bind   CAP binding site: CAP binding activates transcription in the presence of cAMP. E. coli catabolite activator protein
   1944..1974    +  promoter       lac promoter: promoter for the E. coli lac operon
   1982..1998    +  protein_bind   lac operator: The lac repressor binds to the lac operator to inhibit transcription in E. coli. This inhibition can be relieved by adding lactose or isopropyl-β-D-thiogalactopyranoside (IPTG). lac repressor encoded by lacI
   2043..2061    +  promoter       T3 promoter: promoter for bacteriophage T3 RNA polymerase
   2086..2128    +  5'UTR          Xenopus globin 5'-UTR: translational enhancer from the 5'-UTR of the major beta-globin gene of Xenopus laevis
   2136..2156    +  protein_bind   attB1: mutant version of attB; core recombination site for the Gateway® BP reaction BP Clonase™
   4182..4303    -  polyA_signal   SV40 poly(A) signal: SV40 polyadenylation signal
   4377..4502    +  3'UTR          Xenopus globin 3'-UTR: 3'-UTR of the major beta-globin gene of Xenopus laevis
   4558..4578    -  protein_bind   attB2: mutant version of attB; core recombination site for the Gateway® BP reaction BP Clonase™
   4581..4715    -  polyA_signal   SV40 poly(A) signal: SV40 polyadenylation signal
   4778..4798    -  protein_bind   attB3: mutant version of attB; core recombination site for the Gateway® BP reaction BP Clonase™
   4823..4948    +  3'UTR          Xenopus globin 3'-UTR: 3'-UTR of the major beta-globin gene of Xenopus laevis
   5035..5053    -  promoter       T7 promoter: promoter for bacteriophage T7 RNA polymerase
   5056..5213    +  CDS            lacZα (fragment): LacZα fragment of β-galactosidase; lacZ fragment
   5244..5672    -  rep_origin     f1 ori (sequence partly withheld): f1 bacteriophage origin of replication; arrow indicates direction of (+) strand synthesis
   5699..5803    +  promoter       AmpR promoter: bla
