>Addgene plasmid #140873 | nls-transposase-nls-pA in pT3TS-Dest | addgene full sequence | sequence record 325285 | Addgene NGS Result
ATGAGTATTCAACATTTCCGTGTCGCCCTTATTCCCTTTTTTGCGGCATTTTGCCTTCCTGTTTTTGCTC
ACCCAGAAACGCTGGTGAAAGTAAAAGATGCTGAAGATCAGTTGGGTGCACGAGTGGGTTACATCGAACT
GGATCTCAACAGCGGTAAGATCCTTGAGAGTTTTCGCCCCGAAGAACGTTTTCCAATGATGAGCACTTTT
AAAGTTCTGCTATGTGGCGCGGTATTATCCCGTATTGACGCCGGGCAAGAGCAACTCGGTCGCCGCATAC
ACTATTCTCAGAATGACTTGGTTGAGTACTCACCAGTCACAGAAAAGCATCTTACGGATGGCATGACAGT
AAGAGAATTATGCAGTGCTGCCATAACCATGAGTGATAACACTGCGGCCAACTTACTTCTGACAACGATC
GGAGGACCGAAGGAGCTAACCGCTTTTTTGCACAACATGGGGGATCATGTAACTCGCCTTGATCGTTGGG
AACCGGAGCTGAATGAAGCCATACCAAACGACGAGCGTGACACCACGATGCCTGTAGCAATGGCAACAAC
GTTGCGCAAACTATTAACTGGCGAACTACTTACTCTAGCTTCCCGGCAACAATTAATAGACTGGATGGAG
GCGGATAAAGTTGCAGGACCACTTCTGCGCTCGGCCCTTCCGGCTGGCTGGTTTATTGCTGATAAATCTG
GAGCCGGTGAGCGTGGGTCTCGCGGTATCATTGCAGCACTGGGGCCAGATGGTAAGCCCTCCCGTATCGT
AGTTATCTACACGACGGGGAGTCAGGCAACTATGGATGAACGAAATAGACAGATCGCTGAGATAGGTGCC
TCACTGATTAAGCATTGGTAACTGTCAGACCAAGTTTACTCATATATACTTTAGATTGATTTAAAACTTC
ATTTTTAATTTAAAAGGATCTAGGTGAAGATCCTTTTTGATAATCTCATGACCAAAATCCCTTAACGTGA
GTTTTCGTTCCACTGAGCGTCAGACCCCGTAGAAAAGATCAAAGGATCTTCTTGAGATCCTTTTTTTCTG
CGCGTAATCTGCTGCTTGCAAACAAAAAAACCACCGCTACCAGCGGTGGTTTGTTTGCCGGATCAAGAGC
TACCAACTCTTTTTCCGAAGGTAACTGGCTTCAGCAGAGCGCAGATACCAAATACTGTTCTTCTAGTGTA
GCCGTAGTTAGGCCACCACTTCAAGAACTCTGTAGCACCGCCTACATACCTCGCTCTGCTAATCCTGTTA
CCAGTGGCTGCTGCCAGTGGCGATAAGTCGTGTCTTACCGGGTTGGACTCAAGACGATAGTTACCGGATA
AGGCGCAGCGGTCGGGCTGAACGGGGGGTTCGTGCACACAGCCCAGCTTGGAGCGAACGACCTACACCGA
ACTGAGATACCTACAGCGTGAGCTATGAGAAAGCGCCACGCTTCCCGAAGGGAGAAAGGCGGACAGGTAT
CCGGTAAGCGGCAGGGTCGGAACAGGAGAGCGCACGAGGGAGCTTCCAGGGGGAAACGCCTGGTATCTTT
ATAGTCCTGTCGGGTTTCGCCACCTCTGACTTGAGCGTCGATTTTTGTGATGCTCGTCAGGGGGGCGGAG
CCTATGGAAAAACGCCAGCAACGCGGCCTTTTTACGGTTCCTGGCCTTTTGCTGGCCTTTTGCTCACATG
TTCTTTCCTGCGTTATCCCCTGATTCTGTGGATAACCGTATTACCGCCTTTGAGTGAGCTGATACCGCTC
GCCGCAGCCGAACGACCGAGCGCAGCGAGTCAGTGAGCGAGGAAGCGGAAGAGCGCCCAATACGCAAACC
GCCTCTCCCCGCGCGTTGGCCGATTCATTAATGCAGCTGGCACGACAGGTTTCCCGACTGGAAAGCGGGC
AGTGAGCGCAACGCAATTAATGTGAGTTAGCTCACTCATTAGGCACCCCAGGCTTTACACTTTATGCTTC
CGGCTCGTATGTTGTGTGGAATTGTGAGCGGATAACAATTTCACACAGGAAACAGCTATGACCATGATTA
CGCCAAGCTCGAAATTAACCCTCACTAAAGGGAACAAAAGCTGGAGCTAAGCTTGCTTGTTCTTTTTGCA
GAAGCTCAGAATAAACGCTCAACTTTGGCAGATCTCAAGTTTGTACAAAAAAGCAGGCTGCCACCATGGC
TTCTCCACCTAAGAAGAAGAGAAAGGTGGAAGAGGTGTGCGACTCTTCCGCCGCAGCTTCATCTACCGTC
CAGAACCAGCCTCAGGACCAAGAGCACCCCTGGCCATATCTGAGAGAGTTCTTCTCCCTGAGCGGAGTGA
ATAAGGACTCATTTAAAATGAAGTGTGTGCTGTGTCTTCCACTCAACAAAGAGATTAGCGCGTTTAAATC
CTCACCCTCGAACCTGAGGAAGCACATTGAGCGTATGCACCCTAACTACCTGAAAAATTACTCCAAGCTG
ACCGCCCAGAAGAGAAAGATAGGCACTAGTACTCACGCATCCAGCAGTAAGCAGTTGAAAGTAGACTCAG
TGTTCCCTGTTAAGCATGTGTCCCCTGTAACAGTTAACAAGGCTATTCTCCGGTACATTATCCAAGGTCT
GCACCCGTTCAGCACCGTCGACCTACCCTCCTTCAAGGAGCTGATTAGTACGCTTCAGCCTGGAATTAGT
GTGATTACTCGCCCTACTCTGAGAAGCAAAATCGCAGAAGCGGCGCTGATCATGAAACAGAAAGTGACTG
CTGCAATGAGCGAGGTGGAATGGATCGCGACGACAACCGACTGTTGGACAGCACGTAGGAAGTCCTTTAT
AGGCGTCACTGCCCACTGGATTAACCCCGGTTCACTGGAGCGACACTCAGCAGCCCTGGCCTGCAAACGC
CTTATGGGATCTCACACTTTTGAGGTGTTAGCGTCTGCTATGAACGACATCCACTCGGAATACGAAATTA
GGGACAAGGTGGTCTGTACCACAACAGACTCTGGATCTAACTTTATGAAAGCGTTTCGCGTTTTTGGCGT
GGAGAACAATGATATCGAAACGGAGGCCAGACGCTGTGAGTCAGACGACACTGACAGCGAAGGCTGCGGC
GAAGGTTCAGACGGCGTCGAATTTCAGGACGCGAGTCGCGTTCTCGACCAGGATGATGGATTTGAATTTC
AGTTACCAAAGCACCAGAAGTGTGCCTGTCATCTTCTAAACCTCGTCTCTTCGGTCGACGCACAAAAAGC
TCTGTCCAACGAGCATTACAAGAAGCTCTACCGGTCTGTCTTCGGCAAGTGTCAGGCCCTTTGGAACAAG
TCCTCCAGATCCGCTCTCGCCGCAGAGGCGGTAGAGAGTGAGTCCAGACTTCAGCTGCTGAGACCTAATC
AGACACGCTGGAACAGCACTTTCATGGCAGTGGACCGAATCTTACAAATCTGTAAAGAAGCCGGTGAGGG
CGCTCTCCGCAACATCTGTACATCACTGGAAGTCCCTATGTTTAACCCAGCTGAGATGCTCTTCTTGACA
GAGTGGGCTAACACTATGCGGCCAGTCGCTAAAGTCCTCGACATCCTTCAGGCCGAAACCAATACACAGT
TAGGCTGGCTCCTTCCAAGCGTGCACCAACTCAGTCTGAAGCTCCAAAGACTGCATCATAGTCTGCGGTA
CTGCGATCCCCTCGTGGATGCTCTGCAGCAGGGAATCCAGACTCGGTTCAAACACATGTTCGAAGACCCT
GAGATTATCGCTGCAGCCATCCTTCTCCCAAAATTTCGAACCTCGTGGACAAACGATGAGACCATTATTA
AGCGCGGCATGGATTATATCCGCGTCCACCTTGAACCCCTGGACCACAAAAAAGAGCTGGCTAATTCAAG
TAGTGACGATGAGGATTTCTTTGCCAGCTTGAAGCCGACGACACACGAGGCCTCAAAGGAGCTGGACGGT
TACCTGGCCTGCGTCAGCGATACAAGGGAGTCACTGTTGACCTTCCCTGCAATCTGTTCGCTGTCGATCA
AGACAAACACTCCCTTGCCTGCTAGTGCAGCGTGTGAGAGACTCTTTAGCACAGCAGGACTCCTGTTCAG
CCCTAAGAGAGCAAGGCTTGATACCAACAACTTTGAGAACCAGTTGCTTCTGAAACTGAATTTACGATTT
TACAACTTCGAGCCTAAGAAGAAGAGAAAGGTGTAAGGATCCCAGACATGATAAGATACATTGATGAGTT
TGGACAAACCACAACTAGAATGCAGTGAAAAAAATGCTTTATTTGTGAAATTTGTGATGCTATTGCTTTA
TTTGTAACCATTATAAGCTGCAATAAACAAGTTAACAACAACAATTGCATTCATTTTATGTTTCAGGTTC
AGGGGGAGGTGTGGGAGGTTTTTTCGGTTACCACTAAACCAGCCTCAAGAACACCCGAATGGAGTCTCTA
AGCTACATAATACCAACTTACACTTTACAAAATGTTGTCCCCCAAAATGTAGCCATTCGTATCTGCTCCT
AATAAAAAGAAAGTTTCTTCACATTCTAAAAAAAAAAAAAAAAAAAAAAAAAAAAAMCCCCCCCCCCCCC
GTCGACCCAGCTTTCTTGTACAAAGTGGGGGATCCAGACATGATAAGATACATTGATGAGTTTGGACAAA
CCACAACTAGAATGCAGTGAAAAAAATGCTTTATTTGTGAAATTTGTGATGCTATTGCTTTATTTGTAAC
CATTATAAGCTGCAATAAACAAGTTAACAACAACAATTGCATTCATTTTATGTTTCAGGTTCAGGGGGAG
GTGTGGGAGGTTTTTTCCAACTTTATTATACATAGTTGCTCGAGCGGATCTGGTTACCACTAAACCAGCC
TCAAGAACACCCGAATGGAGTCTCTAAGCTACATAATACCAACTTACACTTTACAAAATGTTGTCCCCCA
AAATGTAGCCATTCGTATCTGCTCCTAATAAAAARAAAGTTTCTTCACATTCTAAAAAAAAAAAAAAAAA
AAAAAAAAAAAANCCCCCCCCCCCCCCTGCAGGGCCAAGTCGGCCTCTAGAGGTACCCAATTCGCCCTAT
AGTGAGTCGTATTACAATTCACTGGCCGTCGTTTTACAACGTCGTGACTGGGAAAACCCTGGCGTTACCC
AACTTAATCGCCTTGCAGCACATCCCCCTTTCGCCAGCTGGCGTAATAGCGAAGAGGCCCGCACCGATCG
CCCTTCCCAACAGTTGCGCAGCCTGAATGGCGAATGGCAAATTGTAAGCGTTAATATTTTGTTAAAATTC
GCGTTAAATTTTTGTTAAATCAGCTCATTTTTTAACCAATAGGCCGAAATCGGCAAAATCCCTTATAAAT
CAAAAGAATAGACCGAGATAGGGT
[37 nt withheld, positions 5345-5381]
AAAGAACGTGGACTCCAACGTCAAAGG
[49 nt withheld, positions 5409-5457]
T
[91 nt withheld, positions 5459-5549]
G
[124 nt withheld, positions 5551-5674]
CAGGTGGCACTTTTCGGGGAAATGTGCGCGGAACCCCTATTTGTTTATTTTTCTAAATACATTCAAATAT
GTATCTGCTCATGAGACAATAACCCTGATAAATGCTTCAATAATATTGAAAAAGGAAGAGT
Features (pLannotate 1.2.2; 19 found; start..end, strand, type, name):
      1..861     +  CDS            AmpR: β-lactamase; bla; confers resistance to ampicillin, carbenicillin, and related antibiotics
   1032..1620    +  rep_origin     ori: high-copy-number ColE1/pMB1/pBR322/pUC origin of replication
   1803..1895    +  CDS            lacI (fragment): lac repressor; lacI; The lac repressor binds to the lac operator to inhibit transcription in E. coli. This inhibition can be relieved by adding lactose or isopropyl-β-D-thiogalactopyranoside (IPTG).
   1908..1929    +  protein_bind   CAP binding site: CAP binding activates transcription in the presence of cAMP. E. coli catabolite activator protein
   1944..1974    +  promoter       lac promoter: promoter for the E. coli lac operon
   1982..1998    +  protein_bind   lac operator: The lac repressor binds to the lac operator to inhibit transcription in E. coli. This inhibition can be relieved by adding lactose or isopropyl-β-D-thiogalactopyranoside (IPTG). lac repressor encoded by lacI
   2043..2061    +  promoter       T3 promoter: promoter for bacteriophage T3 RNA polymerase
   2086..2128    +  5'UTR          Xenopus globin 5'-UTR: translational enhancer from the 5'-UTR of the major beta-globin gene of Xenopus laevis
   2136..2156    +  protein_bind   attB1: mutant version of attB; core recombination site for the Gateway® BP reaction BP Clonase™
   4182..4303    -  polyA_signal   SV40 poly(A) signal: SV40 polyadenylation signal
   4377..4502    +  3'UTR          Xenopus globin 3'-UTR: 3'-UTR of the major beta-globin gene of Xenopus laevis
   4558..4578    -  protein_bind   attB2: mutant version of attB; core recombination site for the Gateway® BP reaction BP Clonase™
   4581..4715    -  polyA_signal   SV40 poly(A) signal: SV40 polyadenylation signal
   4778..4798    -  protein_bind   attB3: mutant version of attB; core recombination site for the Gateway® BP reaction BP Clonase™
   4823..4948    +  3'UTR          Xenopus globin 3'-UTR: 3'-UTR of the major beta-globin gene of Xenopus laevis
   5036..5054    -  promoter       T7 promoter: promoter for bacteriophage T7 RNA polymerase
   5057..5214    +  CDS            lacZα (fragment): LacZα fragment of β-galactosidase; lacZ fragment
   5246..5674    -  rep_origin     f1 ori (sequence partly withheld): f1 bacteriophage origin of replication; arrow indicates direction of (+) strand synthesis
   5701..5805    +  promoter       AmpR promoter: bla
