[The description below was written by a language model from this plasmid's Addgene catalogue record and pLannotate feature annotations shown in this document.]
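Description:
nls-transposase-nls-pA in pT3TS-Dest is a bacterial plasmid of about 5.8 kb that serves as a template for in vitro transcription of mRNA encoding Tol2 transposase flanked by nuclear localisation signals, for use in zebrafish transgenesis. It is built on the pT3TS-DEST Gateway destination backbone. It is maintained at high copy in E. coli through a ColE1/pUC-type origin and selected with ampicillin via the β-lactamase gene and its own promoter. An f1 phage origin and remnants of the cloning-vector lac region (lacI fragment, CAP site, lac promoter and operator, lacZα fragment) are also present. They play no evident role in the intended use.

The transcription unit begins with a bacteriophage T3 promoter, followed by the Xenopus β-globin 5'-UTR, which acts as a translational enhancer, and then an attB1 site left by Gateway recombination. Neither annotation labels the roughly 2 kb that follows attB1. Given the catalogue entry, this interval presumably holds the synthetic nls-transposase-nls coding sequence. Downstream lie attB2 and attB3 sites, two SV40 polyadenylation signals annotated on the reverse strand, and two copies of the Xenopus β-globin 3'-UTR. This layout suggests a multi-fragment Gateway assembly in which a pA-containing element was recombined behind the coding sequence, upstream of the backbone's own globin 3'-UTR. A T7 promoter sits beyond the cassette, pointing back toward it.

The globin UTRs are commonly used to improve the stability and translation of synthetic mRNA in embryos. The mRNA would typically be co-delivered with a Tol2-flanked transgene to drive genomic integration, and the added nuclear localisation signals are presumably meant to improve nuclear delivery of the enzyme. The depositor and sequencing-derived records differ by only two nucleotides and carry identical annotations.
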