Addgene plasmid #140873: nls-transposase-nls-pA in pT3TS-Dest
Purpose: Vector for in vitro transcription of Tol2 nls-transposase-nls for zebrafish transgenesis using T3.
Depositing lab: Rob Parton. Depositing organization: University of Queensland, Institute for Molecular Bioscience. Publication: In vivo cell biological screening identifies an endocytic capture mechanism for T-tubule formation. Hall TE, Martel N, Ariotti N, Xiong Z, Lo HP, Ferguson C, Rae J, Lim YW, Parton RG. Nat Commun. 2020 Jul 24;11(1):3711. doi: 10.1038/s41467-020-17486-w. PubMed 32709891.
Backbone
  Vector backbone: pT3TS-DEST (Addgene 140878)
Growth in bacteria
  Bacterial resistance: Ampicillin, 100 μg/mL
  Growth temperature: 37°C
  Growth strain: DH5alpha
  Copy number: High Copy
Gene/Insert
  Gene/Insert name: nls-transposase-nls (Tol2)
  Species: Synthetic
Terms and licenses: Academic/Nonprofit Terms; Industry Terms: Not Available to Industry
How to cite: nls-transposase-nls-pA in pT3TS-Dest was a gift from Rob Parton (Addgene plasmid # 140873 ; http://n2t.net/addgene:140873 ; RRID:Addgene_140873)
